>Addgene plasmid #79207 | pAB078d9 | depositor full sequence | sequence record 148328 | Full Sequence
TCAGATCCTTCCGTATTTAGCCAGTATGTTCTCTAGTGTGGTTCGTTGTTTTTGCGTGAGCCATGAGAAC
GAACCATTGAGATCATGCTTACTTTGCATGTCACTCAAAAATTTTGCCTCAAAACTGGTGAGCTGAATTT
TTGCAGTTAAAGCATCGTGTAGTGTTTTTCTTAGTCCGTTACGTAGGTAGGAATCTGATGTAATGGTTGT
TGGTATTTTGTCACCATTCATTTTTATCTGGTTGTTCTCAAGTTCGGTTACGAGATCCATTTGTCTATCT
AGTTCAACTTGGAAAATCAACGTATCAGTCGGGCGGCCTCGCTTATCAACCACCAATTTCATATTGCTGT
AAGTGTTTAAATCTTTACTTATTGGTTTCAAAACCCATTGGTTAAGCCTTTTAAACTCATGGTAGTTATT
TTCAAGCATTAACATGAACTTAAATTCATCAAGGCTAATCTCTATATTTGCCTTGTGAGTTTTCTTTTGT
GTTAGTTCTTTTAATAACCACTCATAAATCCTCATAGAGTATTTGTTTTCAAAAGACTTAACATGTTCCA
GATTATATTTTATGAATTTTTTTAACTGGAAAAGATAAGGCAATATCTCTTCACTAAAAACTAATTCTAA
TTTTTCGCTTGAGAACTTGGCATAGTTTGTCCACTGGAAAATCTCAAAGCCTTTAACCAAAGGATTCCTG
ATTTCCACAGTTCTCGTCATCAGCTCTCTGGTTGCTTTAGCTAATACACCATAAGCATTTTCCCTACTGA
TGTTCATCATCTGAGCGTATTGGTTATAAGTGAACGATACCGTCCGTTCTTTCCTTGTAGGGTTTTCAAT
CGTGGGGTTGAGTAGTGCCACACAGCATAAAATTAGCTTGGTTTCATGCTCCGTTAAGTCATAGCGACTA
ATCGCTAGTTCATTTGCTTTGAAAACAACTAATTCAGACATACATCTCAATTGGTCTAGGTAATTTTAAT
CACTATACCAATTGAGATGGGCTAGTCAATGATAATTACTAGTCCTTTTCCTTTGAGTTGTGGGTATCTG
TAAATTCTGCTAGACCTTTGCTGGAAAACTTGTAAATTCTGCTAGACCCTCTGTAAATTCCGCTAGACCT
TTGTGTGTTTTTTTTGTTTATATTCAAGTGGTTATAATTTATAGAATAAAGAAAGAATAAAAAAAGATAA
AAAGAATAGATCCCAGCCCTGTGTATAACTCACTACTTTAGTCAGTTCCGCAGTATTACAAAAGGATGTC
GCAAACGCTGTTTGCTCCTCTACAAAACAGACCTTAAAACCCTAAAGGCTTAAGTAGCACCCTCGCAAGC
TCGGGCAAATCGCTGAATATTCCTTTTGTCTCCGACCATCAGGCACCTGAGTCGCTGTCTTTTTCGTGAC
ATTCAGTTCGCTGCGCTCACGGCTCTGGCAGTGAATGGGGGTAAATGGCACTACAGGCGCCTTTTATGGA
TTCATGCAAGGAAACTACCCATAATACAAGAAAAGCCCGTCACGGGCTTCTCAGGGCGTTTTATGGCGGG
TCTGCTATGTGGTGCTATCTGACTTTTTGCTGTTCAGCAGTTCCTGCCCTCTGATTTTCCAGTCTGACCA
CTTCGGATTATCCCGTGACAGGTCATTCAGACTGGCTAATGCACCCAGTAAGGCAGCGGTATCATCAACA
GGCTTACCCGTCGTACGGTCAAGAGGACATCCGGGCAAATGCAACGAAAGGCTCAGTCGAAAGACTGGGC
CTTTCGTTGCGCTGCGGAGACTTAGGGACCCTAACACAAGAAAAACTGTATTTGACAAACAAGATACATT
GTATGAAAATACAAGAAAGTTTGTTCATTAGGCACCCCGGGCTTTACTCGTAAAGCTTCCGGCGCGTATG
TTGTGTCGACCGACCTGCAGGTGCAGTAAGGAGGAAAAAAAAATGAAATTTGGAAACTTTTTGCTTACAT
ACCAACCTCCCCAATTTTCCCAAACAGAGGTAATGAAACGTTTGGTTAAATTAGGTCGCATCTCTGAGGA
GTGTGGTTTTGATACCGTATGGTTACTGGAGCATCATTTCACGGAGTTTGGTTTGCTTGGTAACCCTTAT
GTCGCTGCTGCATATTTACTTGGCGCGACTAAAAAATTGAATGTAGGAACTGCCGCTATTGTTCTTCCCA
CAGCCCATCCAGTACGCCAACTTGAAGATGTGAATTTATTGGATCAAATGTCAAAAGGACGATTTCGGTT
TGGTATTTGCCGAGGGCTTTACAACAAGGACTTTCGCGTATTCGGCACAGATATGAATAACAGTCGCGCC
TTAGCGGAATGCTGGTACGGGCTGATAAAGAATGGCATGACAGAGGGATATATGGAAGCTGATAATGAAC
ATATCAAGTTCCATAAGGTAAAAGTAAACCCCGCGGCGTATAGCAGAGGTGGCGCACCGGTTTATGTGGT
GGCTGAATCAGCTTCGACGACTGAGTGGGCTGCTCAATTTGGCCTACCGATGATATTAAGTTGGATTATA
AATACTAACGAAAAGAAAGCACAACTTGAGCTTTATAATGAAGTGGCTCAAGAATATGGGCACGATATTC
ATAATATCGACCATTGCTTATCATATATAACATCTGTAGATCATGACTCAATTAAAGCGAAAGAGATTTG
CCGGAAATTTCTGGGGCATTGGTATGATTCTTATGTGAATGCTACGACTATTTTTGATGATTCAGACCAA
ACAAGAGGTTATGATTTCAATAAAGGGCAGTGGCGTGACTTTGTATTAAAAGGACATAAAGATACTAATC
GCCGTATTGATTACAGTTACGAAATCAATCCCGTGGGAACGCCGCAGGAATGTATTGACATAATTCAAAA
AGACATTGATGCTACAGGAATATCAAATATTTGTTGTGGATTTGAAGCTAATGGAACAGTAGACGAAATT
ATTGCTTCCATGAAGCTCTTCCAGTCTGATGTCATGCCATTTCTTAAAGAAAAACAACGTTCGCTATTAT
ATTATGGCGGTGGCGGTAGCGGCGGTGGCGGTAGCGGCGGTGGCGGTAGCGGCGGTGGCGGTAGCAAATT
TGGATTGTTCTTCCTTAACTTCATCAATTCAACAACTGTTCAAGAACAGAGTATAGTTCGCATGCAGGAA
ATAACGGAGTATGTTGATAAGTTGAATTTTGAACAGATTTTAGTGTATGAAAATCATTTTTCAGATAATG
GTGTTGTCGGCGCTCCTCTGACTGTTTCTGGTTTTCTGCTCGGTTTAACAGAGAAAATTAAAATTGGTTC
ATTAAATCACATCATTACAACTCATCATCCTGTCCGCATAGCGGAGGAAGCTTGCTTATTGGATCAGTTA
AGTGAAGGGAGATTTATTTTAGGGTTTAGTGATTGCGAAAAAAAAGATGAAATGCATTTTTTTAATCGCC
CGGTTGAATATCAACAGCAACTATTTGAAGAGTGTTATGAAATCATTAACGATGCTTTAACAACAGGCTA
TTGTAATCCAGATAACGATTTTTATAGCTTCCCTAAAATATCTGTAAATCCCCATGCTTATACGCCAGGC
GGACCTCGGAAATATGTAACAGCAACCAGTCATCATATTGTTGAGTGGGCGGCCAAAAAAGGTATTCCTC
TCATCTTTAAGTGGGATGATTCTAATGATGTTAGATATGAATATGCTGAAAGATATAAAGCCGTTGCGGA
TAAATATGACGTTGACCTATCAGAGATAGACCATCAGTTAATGATATTAGTTAACTATAACGAAGATAGT
AATAAAGCTAAACAAGAGACGCGTGCATTTATTAGTGATTATGTTCTTGAAATGCACCCTAATGAAAATT
TCGAAAATAAACTTGAAGAAATAATTGCAGAAAACGCTGTCGGAAATTATACGGAGTGTATAACTGCGGC
TAAGTTGGCAATTGAAAAGTGTGGTGCGAAAAGTGTATTGCTGTCCTTTGAACCAATGAATGATTTGATG
AGCCAAAAAAATGTAATCAATATTGTTGATGATAATATTAAGAAGTACCACACGGAATATACCTAAACGG
AGCCAATGTACGCAAAAAACCCCGCTTCAGCGGGGTTTTTTCGCCAAAAAAAACCCCGCCCTGTCAGGGG
CGGGGTTTTTTTTTAGGGCCCTACTGACTGTTAGCGTTTCGGCGCCGGATAATGCAGCGTGGTGATCAGA
CCATCCGCAACCGTGCTATGGTGATGCACCAGTTCTGCCAGGGTATTGAAGCGAGATTCACTAGAAACGT
ACAGTTTGCCATCGCTGGCGGTGTTGATACGGTAGTGATACACGCGACCTTCATAACGCAGAGAAATGCT
GCGCTGGCCCGGGCTACTTTCACTTTCACGAACCAGAAAAGAACCATTAATGCCAGAGCTCAGCAGGTAT
TCGGCCGCGTTACGGCTCACAGGGCCATGATACCAGCTGTGTTTTTCCAGACTCTTGTCATCGTCGTCCT
TGTAGTCTACGAATTTTACCCTCGCTTCCACGACAACACCGATAATCTTGCAGTTTCCGTTGATAGGAGT
CATAGGCCATGAAGGATTCAGGCCTTTCAGGTACTTCTGACCGCCATCTATGACCAGTTTCTTGAATGTT
GCTTCGTTCGCGTCAGTCAGTTTGGCTACAACAAGGCTTCCATTCACTGGCTCCCGTCCAGTATCTACTA
ACACCATATGACCTTCAGGGATGCTTTGACCTACAGGTGAGGTCATGGAATCACCTTCAACCTTCAGCCA
GAATCCATTGCCTAATAAGTTAACGTCACTGTCATACCATTCATCAATGTCCTTGATATCGTAGGGTTCA
CAAGCTTCACACCACGAACGAGCTCTAACCATGCTAATCAATGGATATTTCCCTTTGGGCTCAACGTGCC
CAACAAATCTAACATTCGAATCAGAGGTGCCATTGAGCAGCCAGTCAACACTTACGCCAAGAGCTGACGC
AAGTTCTGGTAAAAAGCGTGGTCGCTTAGTTTTACCGTTTTCGAGCTGCTCTATAGACTGCTGGGTAGTC
CCCACCTTTTGAGCAAGTTCAGCCTGGTTAAGTCCAAGCTGAATTCTTTTGCTTTTTACCCTGCTGCTGA
TACTCATTTTTTTTTCCTCCTTACTCTAGTAAAAGTTAAACAAAATTATTTGTAGAGGGAAACCGTTGTG
GTCTCCCTGAATATAGATACCGAGCCTTATGCATGCCCGTAAAGTTATCCAGCAACCACTCATAGACCTA
GGGCAGCAGATAGGGACGACGTGGTGTTAGCTGTGCTCTAGAATCCTCAGCGAGTTTGTAGAAACGCAAA
AAGGCCATCCGTCAGGATGGCCTTCTGCTTAATTTGATGCCTGGCAGTTTATGGCGGGCGTCCTGCCCGC
CACCCTCCGGGCCGTTGCTTCGCAACGTTCAAATCCGCTCCCGGCGGATTTGTCCTACTCAGGAGAGCGT
TCACCGACAAACAACAGATAAAACGAAAGGCCCAGTCTTTCGACTGAGCCTTTCGTTTTATTTGATGCCT
GGCAGTTCCCTACTCTCGCATGGGGAGACCCCACACTACCATCGGCGCTACGGCGTTTCACTTCTGAGTT
CGGCATGGGGTCAGGTGGGACCACCGCGCTACTGCCGCCAGGCAAATTCTGTTTTATCAGACCGCTTCTG
CGTTCTGATTTAATCTGTATCAGGCTGAAAATCTTCTCTCATCCGCCAAAACAGCCATGCCCATGGCGTT
TACCAATGCTTAATCAGTGAGGCACCTATCTCAGCGATCTGTCTATTTCGTTCATCCATAGTTGCCTGAC
TCCCCGTCGTGTAGATAACTACGATACGGGAGGGCTTACCATCTGGCCCCAGTGCTGCAATGATACCGCG
AGACCCACGCTCACCGGCTCCAGATTTATCAGCAATAAACCAGCCAGCCGGAAGGGCCGAGCGCAGAAGT
GGTCCTGCAACTTTATCCGCCTCCATCCAGTCTATTAATTGTTGCCGGGAAGCTAGAGTAAGTAGTTCGC
CAGTTAATAGTTTGCGCAACGTTGTTGCCATTGCTACAGGCATCGTGGTGTCACGCTCGTCGTTTGGTAT
GGCTTCATTCAGCTCCGGTTCCCAACGATCAAGGCGAGTTACATGATCCCCCATGTTGTGCAAAAAAGCG
GTTAGCTCCTTCGGTCCTCCGATCGTTGTCAGAAGTAAGTTGGCCGCAGTGTTATCACTCATGGTTATGG
CAGCACTGCATAATTCTCTTACTGTCATGCCATCCGTAAGATGCTTTTCTGTGACTGGTGAGTACTCAAC
CAAGTCATTCTGAGAATAGTGTATGCGGCGACCGAGTTGCTCTTGCCCGGCGTCAATACGGGATAATACC
GCGCCACATAGCAGAACTTTAAAAGTGCTCATCATTGGAAAACGTTCTTCGGGGCGAAAACTCTCAAGGA
TCTTACCGCTGTTGAGATCCAGTTCGATGTAACCCACTCGTGCACCCAACTGATCTTCAGCATCTTTTAC
TTTCACCAGCGTTTCTGGGTGAGCAAAAACAGGAAGGCAAAATGCCGCAAAAAAGGGAATAAGGGCGACA
CGGAAATGTTGAATACTCATACTCTTCCTTTTTCAATATTATTGAAGCATTTATCAGGGTTATTGTCTCA
TGAGCGGATACATATTTGAATGTATTTAGAAAAATAAACAAATAGGGGTTCCGCGCACATTTCCCCGAAA
AGTGCCACCTGACGTCTAAGAAACCATTATTATCATGACATTAACCTATAAAAATAGGCGTATCACGAGG
CCCTTAGGCCAAATAGGCCGT
Features (pLannotate 1.2.2; 13 found; start..end, strand, type, name):
      1..951     -  CDS            Rep101: RepA protein needed for replication with the pSC101 origin; rep101
    999..1221    -  rep_origin     pSC101 ori: low-copy replication origin that requires the Rep101 protein
   1723..1758    -  terminator     rrnB T1 terminator (fragment): Escherichia coli rrnB; transcription terminator T1 from the E. coli rrnB gene
   1933..3012    +  CDS            luxA: LUXA1_PHOLU - Experimental evidence at protein level: Swiss-Prot protein existence level 1. Light-emitting reaction in luminous bacteria. From Photorhabdus luminescens (Xenorhabdus luminescens).
   3076..4056    +  CDS            LuxB: LuxB luciferase subunit; luxB; from the Photorhabdus luminescens bioluminescence operon
   4164..4463    -  CDS            ABL (fragment): ABL_FSVHY - Experimental evidence at transcript level: Swiss-Prot protein existence level 2. From Feline sarcoma virus (strain Hardy-Zuckerman 2).
   4464..4484    -  CDS            FLAG (fragment): FLAG® epitope tag, followed by an enterokinase cleavage site
   4500..5102    -  CDS            C2 (fragment): RPC2_BPP22 - Experimental evidence at protein level: Swiss-Prot protein existence level 1. This protein allows the phage to reside inactively in the chromosome of its host bacterium. This lysogenic state is maintained by binding of regulatory protein C2 to the OR and OL operators, preventing transcription of proteins necessary for lytic development. From Salmonella phage P22 (Bacteriophage P22).
   5319..5346    -  terminator     rrnB T2 terminator: transcription terminator T2 from the E. coli rrnB gene
   5438..5524    -  terminator     rrnB T1 terminator: Escherichia coli rrnB; transcription terminator T1 from the E. coli rrnB gene
   5526..5641    -  ncRNA          5S rRNA: Accession: RF00001 - 5S ribosomal RNA
   5740..6600    -  CDS            AmpR: β-lactamase; bla; confers resistance to ampicillin, carbenicillin, and related antibiotics
   6601..6705    -  promoter       AmpR promoter: bla
