[The description below was written by a language model from this plasmid's Addgene catalogue record and pLannotate feature annotations shown in this document.]
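Description:
pAB078d9 is a low-copy bacterial expression plasmid built on a pSC101-type backbone, carrying the pSC101 origin together with the Rep101 (RepA) protein that this origin requires for replication. It is maintained in E. coli under ampicillin selection through a β-lactamase gene driven by its native bla promoter. The full depositor sequence is about 6.8 kb, and rrnB T1/T2 terminators (with an adjacent 5S rRNA fragment) insulate the transcription units from one another.

The payload consists of two synthetic cassettes that together form a reporter for a bacterial two-hybrid style assay. In one, an optimised lacZ promoter bearing phage 434 operator sites (OR1+2+3) drives luxA and luxB, the two subunits of Photorhabdus luminescens luciferase, giving a luminescent readout of promoter activity. In the other, oriented in the opposite direction, the constitutive Ppro1 promoter expresses a fusion of the 434 cI repressor DNA-binding protein to the SH2 domain of ABL1. The automated annotation labels these segments as fragments of phage P22 C2 repressor and a viral ABL homologue, most likely reflecting sequence similarity rather than true origin, and it also flags a short FLAG-like stretch between them that may simply be linker sequence. The 434cI-SH2 fusion would bind the operators upstream of the promoter and act as bait. The record does not give the mechanism, but in such systems a partner protein fused to an RNA polymerase subunit, supplied from another construct, activates transcription when it binds the bait. The stated purpose is directed evolution of protein-protein interactions, and the associated work concerns continuous evolution of Bacillus thuringiensis toxins. With luxAB as output, this plasmid appears suited to measuring interaction strength rather than selecting for it.
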