Addgene plasmid #79207: pAB078d9
Purpose: Directed Evolution of Protein-Protein Interactions
Depositing lab: David Liu. Depositing organization: Harvard University. Publication: Continuous evolution of Bacillus thuringiensis toxins overcomes insect resistance. Badran AH, Guzov VM, Huai Q, Kemp MM, Vishwanath P, Kain W, Nance AM, Evdokimov A, Moshiri F, Turner KH, Wang P, Malvar T, Liu DR. Nature. 2016 May 5;533(7601):58-63. doi: 10.1038/nature17938. Epub 2016 Apr 27. PubMed 27120167.
Backbone
  Vector backbone: SC101
  Backbone manufacturer: David Liu Lab
  Backbone size w/o insert (bp): 2992
  Vector type: Bacterial Expression
Growth in bacteria
  Bacterial resistance: Ampicillin, 100 μg/mL
  Growth temperature: 37°C
  Growth strain: NEB Turbo
  Copy number: Low Copy
Gene/Insert
  Gene/Insert name: PlacZ-opt (OR1+2+3) luxAB; Ppro1 434cI-SH2ABL1
  Species: Synthetic
  Promoter: PlacZ-opt (OR1+2+3); Ppro1
  Cloning method: Ligation Independent Cloning
  Sequencing primers: 5′ n/a; 3′ n/a
Terms and licenses: Academic/Nonprofit Terms; Industry Terms: Not Available to Industry
How to cite: pAB078d9 was a gift from David Liu (Addgene plasmid # 79207 ; http://n2t.net/addgene:79207 ; RRID:Addgene_79207)
