>Addgene plasmid #79207 | pAB078d9 | addgene partial sequence | sequence record 151274 | pCL52_2-F 5'-GCTTCTCAGGGCGTTTTATG-3'
ACAGGTCATTCAGACTGGCTAATGCACCCAGTAAGGCAGCGGTATCATCAACAGGCTTACCCGTCGTACG
GTCAAGAGGACATCCGGGCAAATGCAACGAAAGGCTCAGTCGAAAGACTGGGCCTTTCGTTGCGCTGCGG
AGACTTAGGGACCCTAACACAAGAAAAACTGTATTTGACAAACAAGATACATTGTATGAAAATACAAGAA
AGTTTGTTCATTAGGCACCCCGGGCTTTACTCGTAAAGCTTCCGGCGCGTATGTTGTGTCGACCGACCTG
CAGGTGCAGTAAGGAGGAAAAAAAAATGAAATTTGGAAACTTTTTGCTTACATACCAACCTCCCCAATTT
TCCCAAACAGAGGTAATGAAACGTTTGGTTAAATTAGGTCGCATCTCTGAGGAGTGTGGTTTTGATACCG
TATGGTTACTGGAGCATCATTTCACGGAGTTTGGTTTGCTTGGTAACCCTTATGTCGCTGCTGCATATTT
ACTTGGCGCGACTAAAAAATTGAATGTAGGAACTGCCGCTATTGTTCTTCCCACAGCCCATCCAGTACGC
CAACTTGAAGATGTGAATTTATTGGATCAAATGTCAAAAGGACGATTTCGG
