>Addgene plasmid #79207 | pAB078d9 | addgene partial sequence | sequence record 151277 | Amp-F 5'-AAGCCCTCCCGTATCGTAGT-3'
GCACTATGGATGAACGAAATAGACAGATCGCTGAGATAGGTGCCTCACTGATTAAGCATTGGTAAACGCC
ATGGGCATGGCTGTTTTGGCGGATGAGAGAAGATTTTCAGCCTGATACAGATTAAATCAGAACGCAGAAG
CGGTCTGATAAAACAGAATTTGCCTGGCGGCAGTAGCGCGGTGGTCCCACCTGACCCCATGCCGAACTCA
GAAGTGAAACGCCGTAGCGCCGATGGTAGTGTGGGGTCTCCCCATGCGAGAGTAGGGAACTGCCAGGCAT
CAAATAAAACGAAAGGCTCAGTCGAAAGACTGGGCCTTTCGTTTTATCTGTTGTTTGTCGGTGAACGCTC
TCCTGAGTAGGACAAATCCGCCGGGAGCGGATTTGAACGTTGCGAAGCAACGGCCCGGAGGGTGGCGGGC
AGGACGCCCGCCATAAACTGCCAGGCATCAAATTAAGCAGAAGGCCATCCTGACGGATGGCCTTTTTGCG
TTTC
