>Addgene plasmid #79207 | pAB078d9 | addgene partial sequence | sequence record 153946 | LuxB-F 5'-gtcctttgaaccaatgaatg-3'
CCCCGCTTCAGCGGGGTTTTTTCGCCAAAAAAAACCCCGCCCTGTCAGGGGCGGGGTTTTTTTTTAGGGC
CCTACTGACTGTTAGCGTTTCGGCGCCGGATAATGCAGCGTGGTGATCAGACCATCCGCAACCGTGCTAT
GGTGATGCACCAGTTCTGCCAGGGTATTGAAGCGAGATTCACTAGAAACGTACAGTTTGCCATCGCTGGC
GGTGTTGATACGGTAGTGATACACGCGACCTTCATAACGCAGAGAAATGCTGCGCTGGCCCGGGCTACTT
TCACTTTCACGAACCAGAAAAGAACCATTAATGCCAGAGCTCAGCAGGTATTCGGCCGCGTTACGGCTCA
CAGGGCCATGATACCAGCTGTGTTTTTCCAGACTCTTGTCATCGTCGTCCTTGTAGTCTACGAATTTTAC
CCTCGCTTCCACGACAACACCGATAATCTTGCAGTTTCCGTTGATAGGAGTCATAGGCCATGAAGGATTC
AGGCCTTTCAGGTACTTCTGACCGCCATCTATGACCAGTTTCTTGAATGTTGCTTCGTTCGCGTCAGTCA
GTTTGGCTACAACAAGGCTTCCATTCACTGGCTCCCGTCCAGTATCTACTAACACCATATGACCTTCAGG
GATGCTTTGACCTACAGGTGAGGTCATGGAATCACCTTCAACCTTCAGCCAGAATCCATTGCCTAAT
